Addgene plasmid #217398: pAAV-hSyn-frt-DIO-hM4D(Gi)-mCherry
Purpose: Expresses the hM4D(Gi) inhibitory DREADD fused to mCherry, in a Cre-ON and FLP-OFF dependent manner, under the control of hSyn promoter
Depositing lab: Oscar Marin. Depositing organization: King's College London.
Backbone
  Vector backbone: pAAV
  Backbone size w/o insert (bp): 4923
  Total vector size (bp): 7098
  Modifications to backbone: Modified from Addgene Plasmid #44362 by inserting FRT sites around the DIO casette between KpnI-SalI and EcoRI-HindIII
  Vector type: Mammalian Expression, AAV
Growth in bacteria
  Bacterial resistance: Ampicillin, 100 μg/mL
  Growth temperature: 37°C
  Growth strain: NEB Stable
  Copy number: High Copy
Gene/Insert
  Gene/Insert name: hM4D(Gi)-mCherry
  Species: H. sapiens (human)
  Insert size (bp): 2175
  Promoter: human Synapsin 1
  Tag / fusion protein: mCherry (C terminal on insert)
  Cloning method: Restriction Enzyme; 5′ cloning site Asc I (not destroyed); 3′ cloning site Nhe I (not destroyed)
  Sequencing primers: 5′ tcgtgtcgtgcctgagagcg; 3′ GCATTAAAGCAGCGTATCCACATAGC
Resource information
  A portion of this plasmid was derived from a plasmid made by: Addgene Plasmid #44362
Terms and licenses: Academic/Nonprofit Terms; Industry Terms: Not Available to Industry
How to cite: pAAV-hSyn-frt-DIO-hM4D(Gi)-mCherry was a gift from Oscar Marin (Addgene plasmid # 217398 ; http://n2t.net/addgene:217398 ; RRID:Addgene_217398)
