[The description below was written by a language model from this plasmid's Addgene catalogue record and pLannotate feature annotations shown in this document.]
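Description:
pAAV-hSyn-frt-DIO-hM4D(Gi)-mCherry is an AAV transfer plasmid for intersectional, recombinase-gated chemogenetic silencing of neurons. It was derived from an earlier hSyn-DIO-hM4D(Gi)-mCherry vector by adding FRT sites on either side of the DIO cassette. The bacterial portion carries a high-copy ColE1/pUC-type origin, an f1 origin and an ampicillin resistance gene (β-lactamase with its own promoter). The catalogue lists a total size of 7,098 bp, whereas the sequenced record is 7,046 nt. In that record the right AAV2 ITR is annotated in full but the left one appears only as two short fragments. This may reflect the difficulty of reading through ITRs or a partial deletion, and the record does not say which.

Between the ITRs, the human synapsin I promoter provides neuron-restricted transcription. Downstream lies the coding sequence for the human M4 muscarinic receptor-based inhibitory DREADD, hM4D(Gi), fused at its C terminus to mCherry. It is placed in reverse orientation and bracketed by oppositely oriented lox2272 and loxP pairs. Cre recombination inverts the cassette and then locks it in the sense orientation, so the fusion is expressed only in Cre-positive cells (Cre-ON). Two minimal FRT sites in the same orientation flank the whole lox-bounded unit, so FLP excises it and abolishes expression (FLP-OFF). A WPRE and the human growth hormone polyadenylation signal follow to enhance transcript stability and processing.

Packaged into AAV, the construct is used to target neuronal populations that express Cre but not FLP. The mCherry tag marks expressing cells, and the Gi-coupled DREADD allows ligand-induced inhibition of their activity.
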