Features (pLannotate 1.2.2; 23 found; start..end, strand, type, name):
     12..39      +  repeat_region  AAV2 ITR (fragment): inverted terminal repeat of adeno-associated virus serotype 2 inverted
     68..95      +  repeat_region  AAV2 ITR (fragment): inverted terminal repeat of adeno-associated virus serotype 2 inverted
    175..622     +  promoter       hSyn promoter: human synapsin I promoter; confers neuron-specific expression (Kügler et al., 2003)
    644..677     +  protein_bind   FRT (minimal): supports FLP-mediated excision but not integration (Turan and Bode, 2011) FLP recombinase from the Saccharomyces cerevisiae 2μ plasmid
    690..723     +  protein_bind   lox2272: Cre-mediated recombination occurs in the 8-bp core sequence (GGATACTT). lox2272 sites are compatible with each other, but incompatible with loxP or loxN sites (Lee and Saito, 1988). Cre recombinase
    724..773     -  intron         β-globin intron (fragment): internally truncated intron from human β-globin
    774..807     +  protein_bind   loxP: Cre-mediated recombination occurs in the 8-bp core sequence (GCATACAT). Cre recombinase
    819..1526    -  CDS            mCherry: mCherry is a basic (constitutively fluorescent) red fluorescent protein published in 2004, derived from Discosoma sp.. It is reported to be a very rapidly-maturing monomer with low acid sensitivity.
   1548..2984    -  CDS            CHRM4: ACM4_HUMAN - Experimental evidence at protein level: Swiss-Prot protein existence level 1. The muscarinic acetylcholine receptor mediates various cellular responses, including inhibition of adenylate cyclase, breakdown of phosphoinositides and modulation of potassium channels through the action of G proteins. Primary transducing effect is inhibition of adenylate cyclase. From Homo sapiens (Human).
   2997..3030    -  protein_bind   lox2272: Cre-mediated recombination occurs in the 8-bp core sequence (GGATACTT). lox2272 sites are compatible with each other, but incompatible with loxP or loxN sites (Lee and Saito, 1988). Cre recombinase
   3031..3080    -  intron         β-globin intron (fragment): internally truncated intron from human β-globin
   3081..3114    -  protein_bind   loxP: Cre-mediated recombination occurs in the 8-bp core sequence (GCATACAT). Cre recombinase
   3127..3160    +  protein_bind   FRT (minimal): supports FLP-mediated excision but not integration (Turan and Bode, 2011) FLP recombinase from the Saccharomyces cerevisiae 2μ plasmid
   3173..3761    +  misc_feature   WPRE: woodchuck hepatitis virus posttranscriptional regulatory element
   3793..4269    +  polyA_signal   hGH poly(A) signal: human growth hormone polyadenylation signal
   4309..4449    +  repeat_region  AAV2 ITR: inverted terminal repeat of adeno-associated virus serotype 2 inverted
   4454..4505    -  misc_feature   bom (fragment): basis of mobility region from pBR322
   4524..4979    +  rep_origin     f1 ori (sequence partly withheld): f1 bacteriophage origin of replication; arrow indicates direction of (+) strand synthesis
   4980..5029    -  misc_feature   bom (fragment): basis of mobility region from pBR322
   5131..5166    -  CDS            rop (fragment): Rop protein, which maintains plasmids at low copy number; rop
   5261..5365    +  promoter       AmpR promoter: bla
   5366..6226    +  CDS            AmpR: β-lactamase; bla; confers resistance to ampicillin, carbenicillin, and related antibiotics
   6397..6985    +  rep_origin     ori: high-copy-number ColE1/pMB1/pBR322/pUC origin of replication
>Addgene plasmid #217398 | pAAV-hSyn-frt-DIO-hM4D(Gi)-mCherry | addgene full sequence | sequence record 433249 | Addgene NGS Result
CCTGCAGGCAGCTGCGCGCTCGCTCGCTCACTGAGGCCGCCCGGGCGTCGGGCGACCTTTGGTCGCCCGG
CCTCAGTGAGCGAGCGAGCGCGCAGAGAGGGAGTGGCCAACTCCATCACTAGGGGTTCCTGCGGCCGCAC
GCGTGTGTCTAGACTGCAGAGGGCCCTGCGTATGAGTGCAAGTGGGTTTTAGGACCAGGATGAGGCGGGG
TGGGGGTGCCTACCTGACGACCGACCCCGACCCACTGGACAAGCACCCAACCCCCATTCCCCAAATTGCG
CATCCCCTATCAGAGAGGGGGAGGGGAAACAGGATGCGGCGAGGCGCGTGCGCACTGCCAGCTTCAGCAC
CGCGGACAGTGCCTTCGCCCCCGCCTGGCGGCGCGCGCCACCGCCGCCTCAGCACTGAAGGCGCGCTGAC
GTCACTCGCCGGTCCCCCGCAAACTCCCCTTCCCGGCCACCTTGGTCGCGTCCGCGCCGCCGCCGGCCCA
GCCGGACCGCACCACGCGAGGCGCGAGATAGGGGGGCACGGGCGCGACCATCTGCGCTGCGGCGCCGGCG
ACTCAGCGCTGCCTCAGTCTGCGGTGGGCAGCGGAGGAGTCGTGTCGTGCCTGAGAGCGCAGTCGAGAAG
GTACCTTAATTAAGAAGTTCCTATTCTCTAGAAAGTATAGGAACTTCGTCGACTCCGGAATAACTTCGTA
TAGGATACTTTATACGAAGTTATGCAGAATGGTAGCTGGATTGTAGCTGCTATTAGCAATATGAAACCTC
TTAATAACTTCGTATAGCATACATTATACGAAGTTATGGCGCGCCTTACTTGTACAGCTCGTCCATGCCG
CCGGTGGAGTGGCGGCCCTCGGCGCGTTCGTACTGTTCCACGATGGTGTAGTCCTCGTTGTGGGAGGTGA
TGTCCAACTTGATGTTGACGTTGTAGGCGCCGGGCAGCTGCACGGGCTTCTTGGCCTTGTAGGTGGTCTT
GACCTCAGCGTCGTAGTGGCCGCCGTCCTTCAGCTTCAGCCTCTGCTTGATCTCGCCCTTCAGGGCGCCG
TCCTCGGGGTACATCCGCTCGGAGGAGGCCTCCCAGCCCATGGTCTTCTTCTGCATTACGGGGCCGTCGG
AGGGGAAGTTGGTGCCGCGCAGCTTCACCTTGTAGATGAACTCGCCGTCCTGCAGGGAGGAGTCCTGGGT
CACGGTCACCACGCCGCCGTCCTCGAAGTTCATCACGCGCTCCCACTTGAAGCCCTCGGGGAAGGACAGC
TTCAAGTAGTCGGGGATGTCGGCGGGGTGCTTCACGTAGGCCTTGGAGCCGTACATGAACTGAGGGGACA
GGATGTCCCAGGCGAAGGGCAGGGGGCCACCCTTGGTCACCTTCAGCTTGGCGGTCTGGGTGCCCTCGTA
GGGGCGGCCCTCGCCCTCGCCCTCGATCTCGAACTCGTGGCCGTTCACGGAGCCCTCCATGTGCACCTTG
AAGCGCATGAACTCCTTGATGATGGCCATGTTATCCTCCTCGCCCTTGCTCACCATGGTGGCGACCGGTG
GATCCCGCCTGGCAGTGCCGATGTTCCGATACTGGCACAGCAGCAGGTGCCGGAAGGTCTTTTTAAAGGT
GGCGTTGCACAGAGCATAGCAGGCAGGGTTGATGGTGCTGTTGACGTAGCAGAGCCAGTAGCCAATGGAC
CACACCGTGTCAGGGATGCAGCTCTGGCAGAAGGTGTTCACCAGGACCATGACGTTGTAGGGCGTCCAGG
TGAGGATGAAGGCCAGCAGAATGGCAAAGATCGTTCGTGTCACTTTGCGCTCCCGGGCCGCCATCTGCCG
CTTCTTGCGCACCTGGTTGCGAGCGATGCTGGCGAACTTGCGGGCCACGTTGGCCGCAGGGCGCATGCCA
GCCGGCGTGGCAGGCACAATCTCAATGGCTGTCACACACTCATTGCCTGTCTGCTTCGTCACAATCTGGA
TCTTGGACCATCTGGAGGCTGGGTTGAGGGCCCGCGGCTGCAGGGGAGGGGCGGGCATGGCGGGCGTGGT
GGCCTCTGTGGTGGACAGCTCTGTGGCTGGGCGTTCCTTGGTGTTCTGGGTGGCACTGCCTGAGCTGGAC
TCATTGGAAGTGTCCTTATCAGCCACGGGGCGCGGTGGCGGTGGCAGCGCTGGCGGGGGGGCCTCCTCCA
GCTTGCCATTGCGCAGCTCCTCCCGGGCGGCCTCCCCGGGCGGGGGCTTCTTGACGCTCTGCTTCATTAG
TGGGCTCTTGAGGAAGGCCAGCGTCTTGGCTTTCTTCTCCTTCGGGCCCTCGGGCCGGTGCTTGTGGACT
CGGCTGCGACTGGCCAGGGAGATGTGGATGTACAGCACCGTCATGATGACCACAGGCAGGTAGAAGCCAG
CAATGGCTGTGCCAAAGGTCACTGCTGGGTTGGACAGGAACTGGATGAAGCACTGGTTGTCGGGCACCGT
CCGCTTACCCACCACAAACTGCCAGAACAAGATGGCAGGCGCCCAGAGCACGAAGGACAGTACCCAGGCA
GCAGCAATCATGAGGCCTGCCATCTTGGTGGTGCGCCGGGCAGGGTAGGTGAGAGGCTTGGTGACGCAGA
AGTAGCGGTCAAAGCTGATGATGAGAAGGTTCATGACGGAGGCGTTGCTCACCACGCAGTCCAGGGCCAG
CCACAGGTCGCAGACCACGGCGCCCAGGGGCCAGTAGCCCTTGATGATGTACACGGTGTAGAGGTTCATG
GAGAAGGCGCCTATGATGAGATCAGCACACGCCAGGCTGAAGAGGAAGTAGTTGTTGACTGTCTGCAGCT
GCCTGTTGACCTTGATGGACAGCATCACCAGGATGTTGCCCACGACAGTCACCAGGCTCAGGGAGCCTGT
CACTGTGGCAATGAAGACCATTTCCACCGTCTCATAGCGATTGTGGGATGATGACGTGACCAGGCGCACG
GACTGATTGCCCGAGCTGCCATTGACAGGTGTGAAGTTGGCCATGGTGGCGCTAGCATAACTTCGTATAA
AGTATCCTATACGAAGTTATTTGCCTTAACCCAGAAATTATCACTGTTATTCTTTAGAATGGTGCAAAGA
ATAACTTCGTATAATGTATGCTATACGAAGTTATGAATTCCCTAGGGAAGTTCCTATTCTCTAGAAAGTA
TAGGAACTTCAAGCTTATCGATAATCAACCTCTGGATTACAAAATTTGTGAAAGATTGACTGGTATTCTT
AACTATGTTGCTCCTTTTACGCTATGTGGATACGCTGCTTTAATGCCTTTGTATCATGCTATTGCTTCCC
GTATGGCTTTCATTTTCTCCTCCTTGTATAAATCCTGGTTGCTGTCTCTTTATGAGGAGTTGTGGCCCGT
TGTCAGGCAACGTGGCGTGGTGTGCACTGTGTTTGCTGACGCAACCCCCACTGGTTGGGGCATTGCCACC
ACCTGTCAGCTCCTTTCCGGGACTTTCGCTTTCCCCCTCCCTATTGCCACGGCGGAACTCATCGCCGCCT
GCCTTGCCCGCTGCTGGACAGGGGCTCGGCTGTTGGGCACTGACAATTCCGTGGTGTTGTCGGGGAAATC
ATCGTCCTTTCCTTGGCTGCTCGCCTATGTTGCCACCTGGATTCTGCGCGGGACGTCCTTCTGCTACGTC
CCTTCGGCCCTCAATCCAGCGGACCTTCCTTCCCGCGGCCTGCTGCCGGCTCTGCGGCCTCTTCCGCGTC
TTCGCCTTCGCCCTCAGACGAGTCGGATCTCCCTTTGGGCCGCCTCCCCGCATCGATACCGAGCGCTGCT
CGAGAGATCTACGGGTGGCATCCCTGTGACCCCTCCCCAGTGCCTCTCCTGGCCCTGGAAGTTGCCACTC
CAGTGCCCACCAGCCTTGTCCTAATAAAATTAAGTTGCATCATTTTGTCTGACTAGGTGTCCTTCTATAA
TATTATGGGGTGGAGGGGGGTGGTATGGAGCAAGGGGCAAGTTGGGAAGACAACCTGTAGGGCCTGCGGG
GTCTATTGGGAACCAAGCTGGAGTGCAGTGGCACAATCTTGGCTCACTGCAATCTCCGCCTCCTGGGTTC
AAGCGATTCTCCTGCCTCAGCCTCCCGAGTTGTTGGGATTCCAGGCATGCATGACCAGGCTCAGCTAATT
TTTGTTTTTTTGGTAGAGACGGGGTTTCACCATATTGGCCAGGCTGGTCTCCAACTCCTAATCTCAGGTG
ATCTACCCACCTTGGCCTCCCAAATTGCTGGGATTACAGGCGTGAACCACTGCTCCCTTCCCTGTCCTTC
TGATTTTGTAGGTAACCACGTGCGGACCGAGCGGCCGCAGGAACCCCTAGTGATGGAGTTGGCCACTCCC
TCTCTGCGCGCTCGCTCGCTCACTGAGGCCGGGCGACCAAAGGTCGCCCGACGCCCGGGCTTTGCCCGGG
CGGCCTCAGTGAGCGAGCGAGCGCGCAGCTGCCTGCAGGGGCGCCTGATGCGGTATTTTCTCCTTACGCA
TCTGTGCGGTATTTCACACCGCATA
[95 nt withheld, positions 4506-4600]
T
[46 nt withheld, positions 4602-4647]
C
[141 nt withheld, positions 4649-4789]
CCTTTGACGTTGGAGTCCACGTTCTTT
[37 nt withheld, positions 4817-4853]
ACTCTATCTCGGGCTATTCTTTTGATTTATAAGGGATTTTGCCGATTTCGGTCTATTGGTTAAAAAATGA
GCTGATTTAACAAAAATTTAACGCGAATTTTAACAAAATATTAACGTTTACAATTTTATGGTGCACTCTC
AGTACAATCTGCTCTGATGCCGCATAGTTAAGCCAGCCCCGACACCCGCCAACACCCGCTGACGCGCCCT
GACGGGCTTGTCTGCTCCCGGCATCCGCTTACAGACAAGCTGTGACCGTCTCCGGGAGCTGCATGTGTCA
GAGGTTTTCACCGTCATCACCGAAACGCGCGAGACGAAAGGGCCTCGTGATACGCCTATTTTTATAGGTT
AATGTCATGATAATAATGGTTTCTTAGACGTCAGGTGGCACTTTTCGGGGAAATGTGCGCGGAACCCCTA
TTTGTTTATTTTTCTAAATACATTCAAATATGTATCCGCTCATGAGACAATAACCCTGATAAATGCTTCA
ATAATATTGAAAAAGGAAGAGTATGAGTATTCAACATTTCCGTGTCGCCCTTATTCCCTTTTTTGCGGCA
TTTTGCCTTCCTGTTTTTGCTCACCCAGAAACGCTGGTGAAAGTAAAAGATGCTGAAGATCAGTTGGGTG
CACGAGTGGGTTACATCGAACTGGATCTCAACAGCGGTAAGATCCTTGAGAGTTTTCGCCCCGAAGAACG
TTTTCCAATGATGAGCACTTTTAAAGTTCTGCTATGTGGCGCGGTATTATCCCGTATTGACGCCGGGCAA
GAGCAACTCGGTCGCCGCATACACTATTCTCAGAATGACTTGGTTGAGTACTCACCAGTCACAGAAAAGC
ATCTTACGGATGGCATGACAGTAAGAGAATTATGCAGTGCTGCCATAACCATGAGTGATAACACTGCGGC
CAACTTACTTCTGACAACGATCGGAGGACCGAAGGAGCTAACCGCTTTTTTGCACAACATGGGGGATCAT
GTAACTCGCCTTGATCGTTGGGAACCGGAGCTGAATGAAGCCATACCAAACGACGAGCGTGACACCACGA
TGCCTGTAGCAATGGCAACAACGTTGCGCAAACTATTAACTGGCGAACTACTTACTCTAGCTTCCCGGCA
ACAATTAATAGACTGGATGGAGGCGGATAAAGTTGCAGGACCACTTCTGCGCTCGGCCCTTCCGGCTGGC
TGGTTTATTGCTGATAAATCTGGAGCCGGTGAGCGTGGGTCTCGCGGTATCATTGCAGCACTGGGGCCAG
ATGGTAAGCCCTCCCGTATCGTAGTTATCTACACGACGGGGAGTCAGGCAACTATGGATGAACGAAATAG
ACAGATCGCTGAGATAGGTGCCTCACTGATTAAGCATTGGTAACTGTCAGACCAAGTTTACTCATATATA
CTTTAGATTGATTTAAAACTTCATTTTTAATTTAAAAGGATCTAGGTGAAGATCCTTTTTGATAATCTCA
TGACCAAAATCCCTTAACGTGAGTTTTCGTTCCACTGAGCGTCAGACCCCGTAGAAAAGATCAAAGGATC
TTCTTGAGATCCTTTTTTTCTGCGCGTAATCTGCTGCTTGCAAACAAAAAAACCACCGCTACCAGCGGTG
GTTTGTTTGCCGGATCAAGAGCTACCAACTCTTTTTCCGAAGGTAACTGGCTTCAGCAGAGCGCAGATAC
CAAATACTGTTCTTCTAGTGTAGCCGTAGTTAGGCCACCACTTCAAGAACTCTGTAGCACCGCCTACATA
CCTCGCTCTGCTAATCCTGTTACCAGTGGCTGCTGCCAGTGGCGATAAGTCGTGTCTTACCGGGTTGGAC
TCAAGACGATAGTTACCGGATAAGGCGCAGCGGTCGGGCTGAACGGGGGGTTCGTGCACACAGCCCAGCT
TGGAGCGAACGACCTACACCGAACTGAGATACCTACAGCGTGAGCTATGAGAAAGCGCCACGCTTCCCGA
AGGGAGAAAGGCGGACAGGTATCCGGTAAGCGGCAGGGTCGGAACAGGAGAGCGCACGAGGGAGCTTCCA
GGGGGAAACGCCTGGTATCTTTATAGTCCTGTCGGGTTTCGCCACCTCTGACTTGAGCGTCGATTTTTGT
GATGCTCGTCAGGGGGGCGGAGCCTATGGAAAAACGCCAGCAACGCGGCCTTTTTACGGTTCCTGGCCTT
TTGCTGGCCTTTTGCTCACATGT
